Addgene plasmid #227519: pEPMS0CM0026
Purpose: L0 part - CDS (without STOP codon)
Depositing lab: Nicola Patron. Depositing organization: Earlham Institute. Publication: Biosynthesis and bioactivity of anti-inflammatory triterpenoids in Calendula officinalis. Golubova D, Salmon M, Su H, Tansley C, Kaithakottil GG, Linsmith G, Schudoma C, Swarbreck D, O'Connell MA, Patron NJ. Nat Commun. 2025 Jul 28;16(1):6941. doi: 10.1038/s41467-025-62269-w. PubMed 40721615.
Backbone
  Vector backbone: pTwist Chlor High Copy
  Vector type: Plant Expression
Growth in bacteria
  Bacterial resistance: Chloramphenicol, 25 μg/mL
  Growth temperature: 37°C
  Growth strain: DH5alpha
  Copy number: High Copy
Gene/Insert
  Gene/Insert name: CoMAS (Calendula officinalis mixed-amyrin synthase)
  Species: Calendula officinalis
  Mutation: BsaI sites removed by silent mutation
  Cloning method: Restriction Enzyme; 5′ cloning site unknown (unknown if destroyed)
Terms and licenses: Academic/Nonprofit Terms; Industry Terms: Not Available to Industry
How to cite: pEPMS0CM0026 was a gift from Nicola Patron (Addgene plasmid # 227519 ; http://n2t.net/addgene:227519 ; RRID:Addgene_227519)
