[The description below was written by a language model from this plasmid's Addgene catalogue record and pLannotate feature annotations shown in this document.]
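Description:
pEPMS0CM0026 is a Level 0 (L0) standard part plasmid for modular plant construct assembly, built in the pTwist Chlor High Copy backbone. It is catalogued as a plant expression vector, but it functions as a bacterial cloning and storage plasmid for a single coding-sequence part. The 4.3 kb sequence carries no plant promoter or terminator. It replicates in E. coli from a high-copy ColE1/pUC-type origin and is selected with chloramphenicol. Resistance comes from a chloramphenicol acetyltransferase (cat) gene driven by its native cat promoter and followed by the phage lambda t0 terminator. A short lacZα remnant is also annotated and appears to be a backbone leftover.

The payload is the coding sequence of CoMAS, the mixed-amyrin synthase of Calendula officinalis (pot marigold), supplied without a stop codon so that it can be joined in frame to a downstream C-terminal tag or fusion partner. Internal BsaI sites were removed by silent mutation, the usual domestication step that makes a part compatible with BsaI-based Golden Gate type assembly. The record does not state the flanking cloning sites or overhangs. The automated annotation labels the roughly 2.3 kb open reading frame as a match to Panax ginseng dammarenediol synthase. This most likely reflects homology among triterpene-forming oxidosqualene cyclases rather than a different insert.

The part is intended to be combined with promoter, tag and terminator modules into plant transcription units. The associated work concerns the biosynthesis of anti-inflammatory triterpenoids in Calendula officinalis.
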