Features (pLannotate 1.2.2; 6 found; start..end, strand, type, name):
     11..2305    +  CDS            DDS: DADIS_PANGI - Also known as DS
   2544..3132    -  rep_origin     ori: high-copy-number ColE1/pMB1/pBR322/pUC origin of replication
   3265..3359    -  terminator     lambda t0 terminator: transcription terminator from phage lambda
   3383..4039    -  CDS            cat: CAT_ECOLX - Experimental evidence at protein level: Swiss-Prot protein existence level 1. This enzyme is an effector of chloramphenicol resistance in bacteria. From Escherichia coli. This protein is used as a marker in many commonly used cloning vectors, such as pACYC184.
   4040..4142    -  promoter       cat promoter: promoter of the E. coli cat gene encoding chloramphenicol acetyltransferase
   4217..4260    -  CDS            lacZα (fragment): LacZα fragment of β-galactosidase; lacZ fragment
>Addgene plasmid #227519 | pEPMS0CM0026 | addgene full sequence | sequence record 454873 | Addgene NGS Result
TAGGTCTCTAATGTGGAAGTTGAAGATAGCAGAAGGGAATGATCCTTACTTATTTAGTACCAACAATTTC
GTCGGTAGGCAAATTTGGGAATTTGATCCCGACGCTGGTACTCCCGAAGAAAAACAAGAAGTTGAAAATG
CTCGTCAACATTATAGAAACAATCGAAAGGAAGATGTTCATCCATGCAGTGATTTGCTTATGCGGATGCA
GTTGATCAAAGAGAATGGCATAGATCTACTGAGTATTCCACCAGCAAGGTTAGGAGATAATGAGCAAGTA
AATTATGAAGCAGTGACGAGATCAGTGACGAAAGCAGTTCGATTGAACCGTGCGATTCAAGCAAAGGATG
GTCACTGGCCTGCAGAAAACGCTGGCCCTATGTTTTTCACTCCTCCCCTCCTTATTGCTATGTACATCAG
TGGAGCCATCGCCACACATTTAACCAAAGAACACAAGACCGAAATGATACGTTATATCTACAACCATCAA
AACGATGATGGAGGGTGGGGATTTTATATCGAGGGACACAGTACCATGATCGGGTCTGCTTTGAGCTATG
TAGCCCTAAGGTTACTAGGAGAGGGACCTCATGATGGAAATGGTGCGGTTGACCGAGCCAGAAAGTGGAT
AATTGACCATGGTGGTGCAACCTCAATTCCCTCATGGGGCAAAACTTATCTATCGGTTCTTGGAGTATAT
GAATGGGAAGGATGCAATCCACTTCCACCAGAATTTTGGATTTTCCCTGAAACTTTACCATATCATCCGG
CGAAAATGTGGTGCTATTGCCGGACAACATACATGCCTATGTCATACTTATATGGGACAAAATTTCATGG
TCCGATCACTGATCTTGTTCTACAACTTAGACAAGAAATTCATGCGATCCCGTACAATGAGATAAATTGG
AATAAACAACGACATAACTGTTGTAAGGAAGATTTGTATTACCCTCATTCAACGTTGCAAGATCTATTGT
GGGATGGACTTCATTACTTAAGTGAACCGTTTCTTAAATATTGGCCTTTTAAAAAGCTAAGAGAAAGAGG
ACTCAAAAGAGCAGTTGAATTAATGCGATATGGTGCTCAACAAAGCAGATATATGACTATTGGATGTGTT
GAAAAGAGCTTGCAAATGATGTGTTGGTGGGCAGAGAACCCAAATGGGGATGAATTCAAGCACCATCTTG
CTAGAGTGCCTGATTATTTGTGGTTAGCAGAAGATGGAATGAAGATGCAAAGTTTTGGGAGCCAATTATG
GGATTGCACACTTGCAACACAAGCAATAATAGCTACTGATATGGTTGAAGAATATGGTGATTCACTTAAA
AAAGCTCATTTTTATATCAAAGAATCTCAAGTTAAACAAAATCCTTCGGGCGATTTTAGTCAAATGTGCA
GACAGTTTACTATAGGGTCGTGGACTTTTTCTGACCAAGATCATGGTTGGGTTGTCTCAGATTGCACAGC
TGAAGCATTAAAGTGTCTTTTGTTACTATCCCAAATGCCAGAGGAAATTGTGGGAGAAAAAGCTGATAAT
GAGCGATTGTATGAAGCTGTTAATGTTCTTCTTTACTTACAGAGTCCTATTACTGGAGGTTTTGCTATTT
GGGAGCCACCTGTCCCGCAACCATATTTACAAATGTTGAATCCTTCAGAACTTTTCGCAGATATTGTTGT
TGAGAAAGAGCATGTCGAGTGTACAGCATCAATTATTCAAGCACTTTTAGCCTTCAAACGACTGCACCCA
GGGCACAGGGAGAAAGAAATTGAAATTTCCGTGGCAAAAGCAGTTACATTTTTGGAGGGAAAACAACAGC
ATGATGGTTCATGGTATGGTTATTGGGGAATATGCTTTCTATATGGCACATTCTTTGCTTTAGGAGGCTT
AGTTTCTGCTGGAAAAACATATAATAACAGTGAAGAAATTCGTAAAGCAGTTAATTTTTTCATTTTGACT
CAAAATGAAGAAGGCGGTTGGGGAGAAAGTATCAAATCTTGCCCTACTGAAGTATACACACCCTTGGATG
GAAACCGAACAAACCTAGTTCAAACATCATGGGCTATGCTTGCTCTTATGTTAGGTGGACAGGCTGAAAG
AGATCCAACACCTTTGCATAAAGCAGCAAAGATATTAATTAATGCACAGATGGATAATGGAGATTTTCCT
CAACAAGAGATTACTGGAGTTTACATGAAGAATTGCATGCTACATTATCCAGAATACAGAAACATCTTCC
CACTTTGGGCACTTGGCGAATATCGCAAACGAGTTTGGGTCAATGGTTCGAGAGACCTAAGGCTAGGTGG
AGGCTCAGTGATGATAAGTCTGCGATGGTGGATGCATGTGTCATGGTCATAGCTGTTTCCTGTGTGAAAT
TGTTATCCGCTCAGAGGGCACAATCCTATTCCGCGCTATCCGACAATCTCCAAGACATTAGGTGGAGTTC
AGTTCGGCGTATGGCATATGTCGCTGGAAAGAACATGTGAGCAAAAGGCCAGCAAAAGGCCAGGAACCGT
AAAAAGGCCGCGTTGCTGGCGTTTTTCCATAGGCTCCGCCCCCCTGACGAGCATCACAAAAATCGACGCT
CAAGTCAGAGGTGGCGAAACCCGACAGGACTATAAAGATACCAGGCGTTTCCCCCTGGAAGCTCCCTCGT
GCGCTCTCCTGTTCCGACCCTGCCGCTTACCGGATACCTGTCCGCCTTTCTCCCTTCGGGAAGCGTGGCG
CTTTCTCATAGCTCACGCTGTAGGTATCTCAGTTCGGTGTAGGTCGTTCGCTCCAAGCTGGGCTGTGTGC
ACGAACCCCCCGTTCAGCCCGACCGCTGCGCCTTATCCGGTAACTATCGTCTTGAGTCCAACCCGGTAAG
ACACGACTTATCGCCACTGGCAGCAGCCACTGGTAACAGGATTAGCAGAGCGAGGTATGTAGGCGGTGCT
ACAGAGTTCTTGAAGTGGTGGCCTAACTACGGCTACACTAGAAGAACAGTATTTGGTATCTGCGCTCTGC
TGAAGCCAGTTACCTTCGGAAAAAGAGTTGGTAGCTCTTGATCCGGCAAACAAACCACCGCTGGTAGCGG
TGGTTTTTTTGTTTGCAAGCAGCAGATTACGCGCAGAAAAAAAGGATCTCAAGAAGATCCTTTGATCTTT
TCTACGGGGTCTGACGCTCTATTCAACAAAGCCGCCGTCCCGTCAAGTCAGCGTAAATGGGTAGGGGGCT
TCAAATCGTCCCCCCATACGATATAAGTTGTTACTAGTGCTTGGATTCTCACCAATAAAAAACGCCCGGC
GGCAACCGAGCGTTCTGAACAAATCCAGATGGAGTTCTGAGGTCATTACTGGATCTATCAACAGGAGTCC
AAGCGAGCTCGATATCAAATTACGCCCCGCCCTGCCACTCATCGCAGTACTGTTGTAATTCATTAAGCAT
TCTGCCGACATGGAAGCCATCACAAACGGCATGATGAACCTGAATCGCCAGCGGCATCAGCACCTTGTCG
CCTTGCGTATAATATTTGCCCATGGTGAAAACGGGGGCGAAGAAGTTGTCCATATTGGCCACGTTTAAAT
CAAAACTGGTGAAACTCACCCAGGGATTGGCTGAGACGAAAAACATATTCTCAATAAACCCTTTAGGGAA
ATAGGCCAGGTTTTCACCGTAACACGCCACATCTTGCGAATATATGTGTAGAAACTGCCGGAAATCGTCG
TGGTATTCACTCCAGAGCGATGAAAACGTTTCAGTTTGCTCATGGAAAACGGTGTAACAAGGGTGAACAC
TATCCCATATCACCAGCTCACCGTCTTTCATTGCCATACGAAATTCCGGATGAGCATTCATCAGGCGGGC
AAGAATGTGAATAAAGGCCGGATAAAACTTGTGCTTATTTTTCTTTACGGTCTTTAAAAAGGCCGTAATA
TCCAGCTGAACGGTCTGGTTATAGGTACATTGAGCAACTGACTGAAATGCCTCAAAATGTTCTTTACGAT
GCCATTGGGATATATCAACGGTGGTATATCCAGTGATTTTTTTCTCCATTTTAGCTTCCTTAGCTCCTGA
AAATCTCGATAACTCAAAAAATACGCCCGGTAGTGATCTTATTTCATTATGGTGAAAGTTGGAACCTCTT
ACGTGCCGATCAACGTCTCATTGATACCTGAAACAAAACCCATCGTACGGCCAAGGAAGTCTCCAATAAC
TGTGATCCACCACAAGCGCCAGGGTTTTCCCAGTCACGACGTTGTAAAACGACGGCCAGTCATGCATAAT
CCGCACGCATCTGGAATAAGGAAGTGCCATTCCGCCTGACCT
